Addgene plasmid #221150: pBBR15.2-2H12.D11opt-scarRef
Purpose: cdGreen2.1 (optimized for Pseudomonas GC-content) expressed from a constitutive promoter in an operon with mScarlet-I (downstream) as a reference FP (Internal Lab ID: UJ11241)
Depositing lab: Urs Jenal. Depositing organization: University of Basel. Publication: A genetically encoded biosensor to monitor dynamic changes of c-di-GMP with high temporal resolution. Kaczmarczyk A, van Vliet S, Jakob RP, Teixeira RD, Scheidat I, Reinders A, Klotz A, Maier T, Jenal U. Nat Commun. 2024 May 9;15(1):3920. doi: 10.1038/s41467-024-48295-0. PubMed 38724508.
Backbone
  Vector backbone: pAK206
  Backbone manufacturer: Andreas Kaczmarczyk
  Backbone size w/o insert (bp): 4300
  Total vector size (bp): 6300
  Vector type: Bacterial Expression
Growth in bacteria
  Bacterial resistance: Gentamicin, 10 μg/mL
  Growth temperature: 37°C
  Growth strain: DH5alpha
  Copy number: Unknown
Gene/Insert 1
  Gene/Insert name: cdGreen2.1 (alt name: 2H12.D11opt)
  Species: Synthetic
  Insert size (bp): 1300
  Promoter: Constitutive
  Cloning method: Restriction Enzyme; 5′ cloning site EcoRI (not destroyed); 3′ cloning site SpeI (not destroyed)
  Sequencing primers: 5′ NA
Gene/Insert 2
  Gene/Insert name: mScarlet-I
  Species: Synthetic
  Insert size (bp): 700
  Mutation: N-terminus changed: starts with MSKKYGEAVIKE ...
  Promoter: None (same as cdGreen2.1)
  Cloning method: Restriction Enzyme; 5′ cloning site SpeI (not destroyed); 3′ cloning site SpeI/NheI (destroyed during cloning)
  Sequencing primers: 5′ NA
Terms and licenses: Academic/Nonprofit Terms; Industry Terms: Not Available to Industry
How to cite: pBBR15.2-2H12.D11opt-scarRef was a gift from Urs Jenal (Addgene plasmid # 221150 ; http://n2t.net/addgene:221150 ; RRID:Addgene_221150)
