[The description below was written by a language model from this plasmid's Addgene catalogue record and pLannotate feature annotations shown in this document.]
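Description:
pBBR15.2-2H12.D11opt-scarRef is a bacterial expression plasmid of about 6.3 kb built on the pAK206 backbone. It carries the pBBR1 oriV together with the pBBR1 Rep protein gene, a broad-host-range replicon from Bordetella bronchiseptica that allows maintenance in E. coli as well as in other Gram-negative hosts such as Pseudomonas. Selection is by gentamicin, conferred by the aacC1 gentamicin acetyltransferase gene (GmR). The record lists the copy number as unknown. Short annotated fragments of lacI, tnpA, an integrase and TcR appear to be remnants of the backbone's cloning history rather than functional genes.

The payload is a two-gene operon driven by a single constitutive promoter. The record does not name that promoter, although the feature table detects a CAP binding site and a partial PLtetO-1 match upstream of the first coding sequence. The first gene is cdGreen2.1 (also called 2H12.D11opt), a synthetic, genetically encoded green fluorescent biosensor for the bacterial second messenger c-di-GMP, here recoded to suit the GC content of Pseudomonas. The annotation software recognises its fluorescent core as a cEGFP-like sequence within the roughly 1.3 kb insert. Immediately downstream, without its own promoter, lies mScarlet-I, a rapidly maturing monomeric red fluorescent protein with a modified N-terminus.

Because both proteins are made from the same transcript, the red signal serves as an internal reference for expression level. This permits ratiometric green-to-red readout of c-di-GMP dynamics in live cells.
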