Features (pLannotate 1.2.2; 11 found; start..end, strand, type, name):
    211..254     +  CDS            lacI (fragment): lac repressor; lacI; The lac repressor binds to the lac operator to inhibit transcription in E. coli. This inhibition can be relieved by adding lactose or isopropyl-β-D-thiogalactopyranoside (IPTG).
    267..288     +  protein_bind   CAP binding site: CAP binding activates transcription in the presence of cAMP. E. coli catabolite activator protein
    329..356     +  promoter       PLtetO-1 promoter (fragment): modified phage lambda PL promoter with tet operator sites (Lutz and Bujard, 1997)
    699..1421    +  CDS            cEGFP: cEGFP is a basic (constitutively fluorescent) green fluorescent protein published in 2008, derived from Aequorea victoria.
   1722..2405    +  CDS            mScarlet-I: mScarlet-I is a basic (constitutively fluorescent) red fluorescent protein published in 2016, derived from synthetic construct. It is reported to be a rapidly-maturing monomer with moderate acid sensitivity.
   2427..2750    +  CDS            tnpA (fragment): TN5P_ECOLX - Also known as tnp. Experimental evidence at protein level: Swiss-Prot protein existence level 1. Mediates transposition of transposon Tn5 by a 'cut and paste' mechanism. First, the monomeric transposase binds the 19 bp inverted DNA repeats flanking the transposon. Then, dimerization of the DNA- bound transposase creates a synaptic DNA complex. After nicking of the first DNA strand, excision of the transposon proceeds through a series of intermediates. The transposase then mediates the insertion of the transposon at a new site by strand transfer. The activity of the wild- type tran
   2751..2822    -  CDS            int (fragment): INT2_ECOLX - Protein inferred from homology: Swiss-Prot protein existence level 3. Putative integrase believed to be involved in the insertion of antibiotic resistance genes into plasmids and transposons. From Escherichia coli.
   2924..3457    +  CDS            GmR: gentamycin acetyltransferase; aacC1; confers resistance to gentamycin
   3730..3799    -  CDS            TcR (fragment): tetracycline efflux protein; tet; confers resistance to tetracycline
   3860..4522    -  CDS            pBBR1 Rep: replication protein for the broad-host-range plasmid pBBR1 from Bordetella bronchiseptica
   4523..5294    -  rep_origin     pBBR1 oriV: replication origin of the broad-host-range plasmid pBBR1 from Bordetella bronchiseptica; requires the pBBR1 Rep protein for replication
>Addgene plasmid #221150 | pBBR15.2-2H12.D11opt-scarRef | addgene full sequence | sequence record 437166 | Addgene NGS Result
ACCTTCGGGAGCGCCTGAAGCCCGTTCTGGACGCCCTGGGGCCGTTGAATCGGGATATGCAGGCCAAGGC
CGCCGCGATCATCAAGGCCGTGGGCGAAAAGCTGCTGACGGAACAGCGGGAAGTCCAGCGCCAGAAACAG
GCCCAGCGCCAGCAGGAACGCGGGCGCGCACATTTCCCCGAAAAGTGCCACCTGACGTCTAAGAACATGT
TGCAGCTGGCACGACAGGTTTCCCGACTGGAAAGCGGGCAGTGAGCGCAACGCAATTAATGTGAGTTAGC
TCACTCATTAGGCACCCCAGGCTTTATAGCTAGCTTGACATCCCATAGAGTGATAGAGATACTGAGCACA
TCAGCATATGAAAGTGGGTCTTAATAATAATAATTCCGAAGGAGGAGGTGATCCATGAATTCGGAACCGC
CGCCGAAGCTGGTCCTGGACCTGGAACGCCTGGCGCACGTCCCGCAGGAAAAGGCGGGCCCGCTGCAGCG
CTATGCCGCCACCATCCAGTCGCAGCGGGGCGACTACAACGGCAAGGTCCTGTCGATCCGGCCGGCGGAC
CTGCGCACCCTGGCCGTCATCTATGACCAGTCGCCGTCGGTCCTGACCGAGCAGCTGATCTCGTGGGGCG
TCCTGGATGCCGATGCGCGCCGCGCCGTCGCGCATGAAGAGAACCCGAAGAACATGCCGGTGCCGTACAA
CGTGTTCATCATGGCCGACAAGCAGAAGAACGGCATCAAGGCCAACTTCAAGATCCGCCACAACATCGAG
GATGGCGGCGTCCAGCTGGCCTACCACTACCAGCAGAACACCCCGATCGGCGACGGCCCGGTCCTGCTGC
CGGACAACCATTACCTGGGCGTCCAGTCGAAGCTGTCGAAGGACCCGAACGAGAAGCGCGACCACATGGT
GCTGCTGGAGTTCGTCACCGCCGCGGGCATCACCCTGGGCATGGACGAGCTGTACAAGGGCGGCACCGGC
GGCTCGGGCGTCAGCAAGGGCGAAGAACTGTTCACCGGCGTCGTCCCGATCCTGGTCGAGCTGGACGGCG
ACGTCAACGGCCACAAGTTCTCGGTCAGCGGCGAAGGCGAGGGCGACGCCACCTATGGCAAGCTGACCCT
GAAGTTCATCTGCACCACCGGCAAGCTGCCCGTGCCGTGGCCGACGCTGGTCACCACGCTGACCTATGGC
GTGCAGTGCTTCTCGCGCTACCCGGACCACATGAAGCAGCACGATTTCTTCAAGAGCGCCATGCCGGAAG
GCTACATCCAGGAACGGACCATCTTCTTCAAGGACGACGGCAACTACAAGACCCGCGCCGAGGTCAAGTT
CGAAGGCGACACCCTGGTCAACCGCATCGAGCTGAAGGGCATCGACTTCAAGGAAGATGGCAACATCCTG
GGCCACAAGCTGGAATACAACATGCTGTCGGAGCCCGAACCGCCGCCGAAGCTGGTGCTGGATCTGGAAC
GGCTGGCCCATGTGCCGCAGGAAAAGGCGGGCCCGCTGCAGCGGTATGCGGCGACGATCCAGAGCCAGCG
CGGCGATTATAACGGCAAGGTGCTGAGCATCCGGCCGGCGGATCTGCGGACGCTGGCGGTGATCTACGAT
CAGAGCCCGAGCGTGCTGACGGAACAGCTGATCTCCTGGGGCGTGCTGGACGCGGATGCCCGGCGCGCGG
TCGCCCACGAGGAAAACTAAACTAGTATGAGCAAGAAATATGGTGAAGCCGTGATCAAAGAATTTATGCG
CTTTAAAGTTCACATGGAAGGTAGCATGAATGGCCACGAATTTGAAATTGAAGGTGAAGGCGAAGGTCGT
CCGTATGAAGGCACCCAGACCGCAAAACTGAAAGTTACCAAAGGTGGTCCGCTGCCGTTTAGCTGGGATA
TTCTGAGTCCGCAGTTTATGTATGGTAGCCGTGCATTTATCAAACATCCGGCAGATATTCCGGATTACTA
TAAACAGAGCTTTCCGGAAGGTTTTAAATGGGAACGTGTGATGAATTTTGAAGATGGTGGTGCAGTTACC
GTTACACAGGATACCAGCCTGGAAGATGGCACCCTGATCTATAAAGTTAAACTGCGTGGCACCAATTTTC
CGCCTGATGGTCCGGTTATGCAGAAAAAAACCATGGGTTGGGAAGCAAGCACCGAACGTCTGTATCCTGA
AGATGGCGTTCTGAAAGGTGATATCAAAATGGCACTGCGTCTGAAAGATGGCGGTCGTTATCTGGCAGAT
TTCAAAACCACCTACAAAGCCAAAAAACCGGTTCAGATGCCTGGTGCATATAATGTTGATCGCAAACTGG
ATATTACCAGCCACAATGAAGATTATACCGTGGTGGAACAGTATGAACGTAGCGAAGGCCGTCATAGTAC
CGGTGGTATGGATGAACTGTACAAGTGAGCTAGTAAAAAAGGATCCAGCTTCACGCTGCCGCAAGCACTC
AGGGCGCAAGGGCTGCTAAAGGAAGCGGAACACGTAGAAAGCCAGTCCGCAGAAACGGTGCTGACCCCGG
ATGAATGTCAGCTACTGGGCTATCTGGACAAGGGAAAACGCAAGCGCAAAGAGAAAGCAGGTAGCTTGCA
GTGGGCTTACATGGCGATAGCTAGACTGGGCGGTTTTATGGACAGCAAGCGAACCGGAATTGCCAGCTGG
GGCGCCCTCTGGTAAGGTTGGGAAGCCCTGCAAAGTAAACTGGATGGCTTTCTTGCCGCCAAGGATCTGA
TGGCGCAGGGGATCAAGATCCATGCGCTCACGCAACTGGTCCAGAACCTTGACCGAACGCAGCGGTGGTA
ACGGCGCAGTGGCGGTTTTCATGGCTTGTTATGACTGTTTTTTTGTACAGTCTATTCCTCGGGCATCCAA
GCAGCAAGCGCGTTACGCCGTGGGTCGATGTTTGATGTTATGGAGCAGCAACGATGTTACGCAGCAGCAA
CGATGTTACGCAGCAGGGCAGTCGCCCTAAAACAAAGTTAGGTGGCTCAAGTATGGGCATCATTCGCACA
TGTAGGCTCGGCCCTGACCAAGTCAAATCCATGCGGGCTGCTCTTGATCTTTTCGGTCGTGAGTTCGGAG
ACGTAGCCACCTACTCCCAACATCAGCCGGACTCCGATTACCTCGGGAACTTGCTCCGTAGTAAGACATT
CATCGCGCTTGCTGCCTTCGACCAAGAAGCGGTTGTTGGCGCTCTCGCGGCTTACGTTCTGCCCAAGTTT
GAGCAGCCGCGTAGTGAGATCTATATCTATGATCTCGCAGTCTCCGGCGAGCACCGGAGGCAGGGCATTG
CCACCGCGCTCATCAATCTCCTCAAGCATGAGGCCAACGCGCTTGGTGCTTATGTGATCTACGTGCAAGC
AGATTACGGTGACGATCCCGCAGTGGCTCTCTATACAAAGTTGGGCATACGGGAAGAAGTGATGCACTTT
GATATCGACCCAAGTACCGCCACCTAACAATTCGTTCAAGCCGAGATCGGCTTCCCGGCCGCGGAGTTGT
TACTTGTTCGGTTCAGGGCAGGGTCGTTAAATAGCCGCTTATGTCTATTGCTGGTTTACCGGTTTATTGA
CTACCGGAAGCAGTGTGACCGTGTGCTTCTCAAATGCCTGAGGCCAGTTTGCTCAGGCTCTCCCCGTGGA
GGTAATAATTGACGATATGATCATTTATTCTGCCTCCCAGAGCCTGATAAAAACGGTGAATCCGTTAGCG
AGGTGCCGCCGGCTTCCATTCAGGTCGAGGTGGCCCGGCTCCATGCACCGCGACGCAACGCGGGGAGGCA
GACAAGGTATAGGGCGGCGAGGCGGCTACAGCCGATAGTCTGGAACAGCGCACTTACGGGTTGCTGCGCA
ACCCAAGTGCTACCGGCGCGGCAGCGTGACCCGTGTCGGCGGCTCCAACGGCTCGCCATCGTCCAGAAAA
CACGGCTCATCGGGCATCGGCAGGCGCTGCTGCCCGCGCCGTTCCCATTCCTCCGTTTCGGTCAAGGCTG
GCAGGTCTGGTTCCATGCCCGGAATGCCGGGCTGGCTGGGCGGCTCCTCGCCGGGGCCGGTCGGTAGTTG
CTGCTCGCCCGGATACAGGGTCGGGATGCGGCGCAGGTCGCCATGCCCCAACAGCGATTCGTCCTGGTCG
TCGTGATCAACCACCACGGCGGCACTGAACACCGACAGGCGCAACTGGTCGCGGGGCTGGCCCCACGCCA
CGCGGTCATTGACCACGTAGGCCGACACGGTGCCGGGGCCGTTGAGCTTCACGACGGAGATCCAGCGCTC
GGCCACCAAGTCCTTGACTGCGTATTGGACCGTCCGCAAAGAACGTCCGATGAGCTTGGAAAGTGTCTTC
TGGCTGACCACCACGGCGTTCTGGTGGCCCATCTGCGCCACGAGGTGATGCAGCAGCATTGCCGCCGTGG
GTTTCCTCGCAATAAGCCCGGCCCACGCCTCATGCGCTTTGCGTTCCGTTTGCACCCAGTGACCGGGCTT
GTTCTTGGCTTGAATGCCGATTTCTCTGGACTGCGTGGCCATGCTTATCTCCATGCGGTAGGAGTGCCGC
ACGGTTGCGGCACCATGCGCAATCAGCTGCAACTCTTCGGCAGCGCGACAACAATTATGCGTTGCGTAAA
AGTGGCAGTCAATTACAGATTTTCTTTAACCTACGCAATGAGCTATTGCGGGGGGTGCCGCAATGAGCTG
TTGCGTACCCCCCTTTTTTAAGTTGTTGATTTTTAAGTCTTTCGCATTTCGCCCTATATCTAGTTCTTTG
GTGCCCAAAGAAGGGCACCCCTGCGGGGTTCCCCCACGCCTTCGGCGCGGCTCCCCCTCCGGCAAAAAGT
GGCCCCTCCGGGGCTTGTTGATCGACTGCGCGGCCTTCGGCCTTGCCCAAGGTGGCGCTGCCCCCTTGGA
ACCCCCGCACTCGCCGCCGTGAGGCTCGGGGGGCAGGCGGGCGGGCTTCGCCCTTCGACTGCCCCCACTC
GCATAGGCTTGGGTCGTTCCAGGCGCGTCAAGGCCAAGCCGCTGCGCGGTCGCTGCGCGAGCCTTGACCC
GCCTTCCACTTGGTGTCCAACCGGCAAGCGAAGCGCGCAGGCCGCAGGCCGGAGGCTTTTCCCCAGAGAA
AATTAAAAAAATTGATGGGGCAAGGCCGCAGGCCGCGCAGTTGGAGCCGGTGGGTATGTGGTCGAAGGCT
GGGTAGCCGGTGGGCAATCCCTGTGGTCAAGCTCGTGGGCAGGCGCAGCCTGTCCATCAGCTTGTCCAGC
AGGGTTGTCCACGGGCCGAGCGAAGCGAGCCAGCCGGTGGCCGCTCGCGGCCATCGTCCACATATCCACG
GGCTGGCAAGGGAGCGCAGCGACCGCGCAGGGCGAAGCCCGGAGAGCAAGCCCGTAGGGCGCCGCAGCCG
CCGTAGGCGGTCACGACTTTGCGAAGCAAAGTCTAGTGAGTATACTCAAGCATTGAGTGGCCCGCCGGAG
GCACCGCCTTGCGCTGCCCCCGTCGAGCCGGTTGGACACCAAAAGGGAGGGGCAGGCATGGCGGCATACG
CGATCATGCGATGCAAGAAGCTGGCGAAAATGGGCAACGTGGCGGCCAGTCTCAAGCACGCCTACCGCGA
GCGCGAGACGCCCAACGCTGACGCCAGCAGGACGCCAGAGAACGAGCACTGGGCGGCCAGCAGCACCGAT
GAAGCGATGGGCCGACTGCGCGAGTTGCTGCCAGAGAAGCGGCGCAAGGACGCTGTGTTGGCGGTCGAGT
ACGTCATGACGGCCAGCCCGGAATGGTGGAAGTCGGCCAGCCAAGAACAGCAGGCGGCGTTCTTCGAGAA
GGCGCACAAGTGGCTGGCGGACAAGTACGGGGCGGATCGCATCGTGACGGCCAGCATCCACCGTGACGAA
ACCAGCCCGCACATGACCGCGTTCGTGGTGCCGCTGACGCAGGACGGCAGGCTGTCGGTCAAGGAGTTCA
TCGACAACAAAGCGCAGATGACCCGCGACCAGACCACGTTTGCGGCCGCTGTGGCCGATCTAGGGCTGCA
ACGGGGCATCGAGGGCAGCAAGGCACGTCACACGCGCATTCAGGCGTTCTACGAGGCCCTGGAGCGGCCA
CCAGTGGGCCACGTCACCATCAGCCCGCAAGCGGTCGAGCCACGCGCCTATGCACCGCAGGGATTGGCCG
AAAAGCTGGGAATCTCAAAGCGCGTTGAGACGCCGGAAGCCGTGGCCGACCGGCTGACAAAAGCGGTTCG
GCAGGGGTATGAGCCTGCCCTACAGGCCGCCGCAGGAGCGCGTGAGATGCGCAAGAAGGCCGATCAAGCC
CAAGAGACGGCCCGAG
